>Addgene plasmid #181718 | pAG416-GAL-FUS-R521C | addgene full sequence | sequence record 430958 | Addgene NGS Result
GACGAAAGGGCCTCGTGATACGCCTATTTTTATAGGTTAATGTCATGATAATAATGGTTTCTTAGACGGA
TCGCTTGCCTGTAACTTACACGCGCCTCGTATCTTTTAATGATGGAATAATTTGGGAATTTACTCTGTGT
TTATTTATTTTTATGTTTTGTATTTGGATTTTAGAAAGTAAATAAAGAAGGTAGAAGAGTTACGGAATGA
AGAAAAAAAAATAAACAAAGGTTTAAAAAATTTCAACAAAAAGCGTACTTTACATATATATTTATTAGAC
AAGAAAAGCAGATTAAATAGATATACATTCGATTAACGATAAGTAAAATGTAAAATCACAGGATTTTCGT
GTGTGGTCTTCTACACAGACAAGATGAAACAATTCGGCATTAATACCTGAGAGCAGGAAGAGCAAGATAA
AAGGTAGTATTTGTTGGCGATCCCCCTAGAGTCTTTTACATCTTCGGAAAACAAAAACTATTTTTTCTTT
AATTTCTTTTTTTACTTTCTATTTTTAATTTATATATTTATATTAAAAAATTTAAATTATAATTATTTTT
ATAGCACGTGATGAAAAGGACCCAGGTGGCACTTTTCGGGGAAATGTGCGCGGAACCCCTATTTGTTTAT
TTTTCTAAATACATTCAAATATGTATCCGCTCATGAGACAATAACCCTGATAAATGCTTCAATAATATTG
AAAAAGGAAGAGTATGAGTATTCAACATTTCCGTGTCGCCCTTATTCCCTTTTTTGCGGCATTTTGCCTT
CCTGTTTTTGCTCACCCAGAAACGCTGGTGAAAGTAAAAGATGCTGAAGATCAGTTGGGTGCACGAGTGG
GTTACATCGAACTGGATCTCAACAGCGGTAAGATCCTTGAGAGTTTTCGCCCCGAAGAACGTTTTCCAAT
GATGAGCACTTTTAAAGTTCTGCTATGTGGCGCGGTATTATCCCGTATTGACGCCGGGCAAGAGCAACTC
GGTCGCCGCATACACTATTCTCAGAATGACTTGGTTGAGTACTCACCAGTCACAGAAAAGCATCTTACGG
ATGGCATGACAGTAAGAGAATTATGCAGTGCTGCCATAACCATGAGTGATAACACTGCGGCCAACTTACT
TCTGACAACGATCGGAGGACCGAAGGAGCTAACCGCTTTTTTGCACAACATGGGGGATCATGTAACTCGC
CTTGATCGTTGGGAACCGGAGCTGAATGAAGCCATACCAAACGACGAGCGTGACACCACGATGCCTGTAG
CAATGGCAACAACGTTGCGCAAACTATTAACTGGCGAACTACTTACTCTAGCTTCCCGGCAACAATTAAT
AGACTGGATGGAGGCGGATAAAGTTGCAGGACCACTTCTGCGCTCGGCCCTTCCGGCTGGCTGGTTTATT
GCTGATAAATCTGGAGCCGGTGAGCGTGGGTCTCGCGGTATCATTGCAGCACTGGGGCCAGATGGTAAGC
CCTCCCGTATCGTAGTTATCTACACGACGGGGAGTCAGGCAACTATGGATGAACGAAATAGACAGATCGC
TGAGATAGGTGCCTCACTGATTAAGCATTGGTAACTGTCAGACCAAGTTTACTCATATATACTTTAGATT
GATTTAAAACTTCATTTTTAATTTAAAAGGATCTAGGTGAAGATCCTTTTTGATAATCTCATGACCAAAA
TCCCTTAACGTGAGTTTTCGTTCCACTGAGCGTCAGACCCCGTAGAAAAGATCAAAGGATCTTCTTGAGA
TCCTTTTTTTCTGCGCGTAATCTGCTGCTTGCAAACAAAAAAACCACCGCTACCAGCGGTGGTTTGTTTG
CCGGATCAAGAGCTACCAACTCTTTTTCCGAAGGTAACTGGCTTCAGCAGAGCGCAGATACCAAATACTG
TTCTTCTAGTGTAGCCGTAGTTAGGCCACCACTTCAAGAACTCTGTAGCACCGCCTACATACCTCGCTCT
GCTAATCCTGTTACCAGTGGCTGCTGCCAGTGGCGATAAGTCGTGTCTTACCGGGTTGGACTCAAGACGA
TAGTTACCGGATAAGGCGCAGCGGTCGGGCTGAACGGGGGGTTCGTGCACACAGCCCAGCTTGGAGCGAA
CGACCTACACCGAACTGAGATACCTACAGCGTGAGCTATGAGAAAGCGCCACGCTTCCCGAAGGGAGAAA
GGCGGACAGGTATCCGGTAAGCGGCAGGGTCGGAACAGGAGAGCGCACGAGGGAGCTTCCAGGGGGAAAC
GCCTGGTATCTTTATAGTCCTGTCGGGTTTCGCCACCTCTGACTTGAGCGTCGATTTTTGTGATGCTCGT
CAGGGGGGCGGAGCCTATGGAAAAACGCCAGCAACGCGGCCTTTTTACGGTTCCTGGCCTTTTGCTGGCC
TTTTGCTCACATGTTCTTTCCTGCGTTATCCCCTGATTCTGTGGATAACCGTATTACCGCCTTTGAGTGA
GCTGATACCGCTCGCCGCAGCCGAACGACCGAGCGCAGCGAGTCAGTGAGCGAGGAAGCGGAAGAGCGCC
CAATACGCAAACCGCCTCTCCCCGCGCGTTGGCCGATTCATTAATGCAGCTGGCACGACAGGTTTCCCGA
CTGGAAAGCGGGCAGTGAGCGCAACGCAATTAATGTGAGTTAGCTCACTCATTAGGCACCCCAGGCTTTA
CACTTTATGCTTCCGGCTCGTATGTTGTGTGGAATTGTGAGCGGATAACAATTTCACACAGGAAACAGCT
ATGACCATGATTACGCCAAGCGCGCAATTAACCCTCACTAAAGGGAACAAAAGCTGGAGCTCTAGTACGG
ATTAGAAGCCGCCGAGCGGGTGACAGCCCTCCGAAGGAAGACTCTCCTCCGTGCGTCCTCGTCTTCACCG
GTCGCGTTCCTGAAACGCAGATGTGCCTCGCGCCGCACTGCTCCGAACAATAAAGATTCTACAATACTAG
CTTTTATGGTTATGAAGAGGAAAAATTGGCAGTAACCTGGCCCCACAAACCTTCAAATGAACGAATCAAA
TTAACAACCATAGGATGATAATGCGATTAGTTTTTTAGCCTTATTTCTGGGGTAATTAATCAGCGAAGCG
ATGATTTTTGATCTATTAACAGATATATAAATGCAAAAACTGCATAACCACTTTAACTAATACTTTCAAC
ATTTTCGGTTTGTATTACTTCTTATTCAAATGTAATAAAAGTATCAACAAAAAATTGTTAATATACCTCT
ATACTTTAACGTCAAGGAGAAAAAACCCCGGATTCTAGAACTAGTGGATCCCCCATCACAAGTTTGTACA
AAAAAGCAGGCTCCACCATGGCCTCAAACGATTATACCCAACAAGCAACCCAAAGCTATGGGGCCTACCC
CACCCAGCCCGGGCAGGGCTATTCCCAGCAGAGCAGTCAGCCCTACGGACAGCAGAGTTACAGTGGTTAT
AGCCAGTCCACGGACACTTCAGGCTATGGCCAGAGCAGCTATTCTTCTTATGGCCAGAGCCAGAACACAG
GCTATGGAACTCAGTCAACTCCCCAGGGATATGGCTCGACTGGCGGCTATGGCAGTAGCCAGAGCTCCCA
ATCGTCTTACGGGCAGCAGTCCTCCTATCCTGGCTATGGCCAGCAGCCAGCTCCCAGCAGCACCTCGGGA
AGTTACGGTAGCAGTTCTCAGAGCAGCAGCTATGGGCAGCCCCAGAGTGGGAGCTACAGCCAGCAGCCTA
GCTATGGTGGACAGCAGCAAAGCTATGGACAGCAGCAAAGCTATAATCCCCCTCAGGGCTATGGACAGCA
GAACCAGTACAACAGCAGCAGTGGTGGTGGAGGTGGAGGTGGAGGTGGAGGTAACTATGGCCAAGATCAA
TCCTCCATGAGTAGTGGTGGTGGCAGTGGTGGCGGTTATGGCAATCAAGACCAGAGTGGTGGAGGTGGCA
GCGGTGGCTATGGACAGCAGGACCGTGGAGGCCGCGGCAGGGGTGGCAGTGGTGGCGGCGGCGGCGGCGG
CGGTGGTGGTTACAACCGCAGCAGTGGTGGCTATGAACCCAGAGGTCGTGGAGGTGGCCGTGGAGGCAGA
GGTGGCATGGGCGGAAGTGACCGTGGTGGCTTCAATAAATTTGGTGGCCCTCGGGACCAAGGATCACGTC
ATGACTCCGAACAGGATAATTCAGACAACAACACCATCTTTGTGCAAGGCCTGGGTGAGAATGTTACAAT
TGAGTCTGTGGCTGATTACTTCAAGCAGATTGGTATTATTAAGACAAACAAGAAAACGGGACAGCCCATG
ATTAATTTGTACACAGACAGGGAAACTGGCAAGCTGAAGGGAGAGGCAACGGTCTCTTTTGATGACCCAC
CTTCAGCTAAAGCAGCTATTGACTGGTTTGATGGTAAAGAATTCTCCGGAAATCCTATCAAGGTCTCATT
TGCTACTCGCCGGGCAGACTTTAATCGGGGTGGTGGCAATGGTCGTGGAGGCCGAGGGCGAGGAGGACCC
ATGGGCCGTGGAGGCTATGGAGGTGGTGGCAGTGGTGGTGGTGGCCGAGGAGGATTTCCCAGTGGAGGTG
GTGGCGGTGGAGGACAGCAGCGAGCTGGTGACTGGAAGTGTCCTAATCCCACCTGTGAGAATATGAACTT
CTCTTGGAGGAATGAATGCAACCAGTGTAAGGCCCCTAAACCAGATGGCCCAGGAGGGGGACCAGGTGGC
TCTCACATGGGGGGTAACTACGGGGATGATCGTCGTGGTGGCAGAGGAGGCTATGATCGAGGCGGCTACC
GGGGCCGCGGCGGGGACCGTGGAGGCTTCCGAGGGGGCCGGGGTGGTGGGGACAGAGGTGGCTTTGGCCC
TGGCAAGATGGATTCCAGGGGTGAGCACAGACAGGATTGCAGGGAGAGGCCGTATTAGGACCCAGCTTTC
TTGTACAAAGTGGTGATGGGCTGCAGGAATTCGATATCAAGCTTATCGATACCGTCGACCTCGAGTCATG
TAATTAGTTATGTCACGCTTACATTCACGCCCTCCCCCCACATCCGCTCTAACCGAAAAGGAAGGAGTTA
GACAACCTGAAGTCTAGGTCCCTATTTATTTTTTTATAGTTATGTTAGTATTAAGAACGTTATTTATATT
TCAAATTTTTCTTTTTTTTCTGTACAGACGCGTGTACGCATGTAACATTATACTGAAAACCTTGCTTGAG
AAGGTTTTGGGACGCTCGAAGGCTTTAATTTGCGGCCGGTACCCAATTCGCCCTATAGTGAGTCGTATTA
CGCGCGCTCACTGGCCGTCGTTTTACAACGTCGTGACTGGGAAAACCCTGGCGTTACCCAACTTAATCGC
CTTGCAGCACATCCCCCTTTCGCCAGCTGGCGTAATAGCGAAGAGGCCCGCACCGATCGCCCTTCCCAAC
AGTTGCGCAGCCTGAATGGCGAATGG
[124 nt withheld, positions 5417-5540]
C
[91 nt withheld, positions 5542-5632]
A
[49 nt withheld, positions 5634-5682]
CCTTTGACGTTGGAGTCCACGTTCTTT
[37 nt withheld, positions 5710-5746]
ACCCTATCTCGGTCTATTCTTTTGATTTATAAGGGATTTTGCCGATTTCGGCCTATTGGTTAAAAAATGA
GCTGATTTAACAAAAATTTAACGCGAATTTTAACAAAATATTAACGCTTACAATTTCCTGATGCGGTATT
TTCTCCTTACGCATCTGTGCGGTATTTCACACCGCATAGGGTAATAACTGATATAATTAAATTGAAGCTC
TAATTTGTGAGTTTAGTATACATGCATTTACTTATAATACAGTTTTTTAGTTTTGCTGGCCGCATCTTCT
CAAATATGCTTCCCAGCCTGCTTTTCTGTAACGTTCACCCTCTACCTTAGCATCCCTTCCCTTTGCAAAT
AGTCCTCTTCCAACAATAATAATGTCAGATCCTGTAGAGACCACATCATCCACGGTTCTATACTGTTGAC
CCAATGCGTCTCCCTTGTCATCTAAACCCACACCGGGTGTCATAATCAACCAATCGTAACCTTCATCTCT
TCCACCCATGTCTCTTTGAGCAATAAAGCCGATAACAAAATCTTTGTCGCTCTTCGCAATGTCAACAGTA
CCCTTAGTATATTCTCCAGTAGATAGGGAGCCCTTGCATGACAATTCTGCTAACATCAAAAGGCCTCTAG
GTTCCTTTGTTACTTCTTCTGCCGCCTGCTTCAAACCGCTAACAATACCTGGGCCCACCACACCGTGTGC
ATTCGTAATGTCTGCCCATTCTGCTATTCTGTATACACCCGCAGAGTACTGCAATTTGACTGTATTACCA
ATGTCAGCAAATTTTCTGTCTTCGAAGAGTAAAAAATTGTACTTGGCGGATAATGCCTTTAGCGGCTTAA
CTGTGCCCTCCATGGAAAAATCAGTCAAGATATCCACATGTGTTTTTAGTAAACAAATTTTGGGACCTAA
TGCTTCAACTAACTCCAGTAATTCCTTGGTGGTACGAACATCCAATGAAGCACACAAGTTTGTTTGCTTT
TCGTGCATGATATTAAATAGCTTGGCAGCAACAGGACTAGGATGAGTAGCAGCACGTTCCTTATATGTAG
CTTTCGACATGATTTATCTTCGTTTCCTGCAGGTTTTTGTTCTGTGCAGTTGGGTTAAGAATACTGGGCA
ATTTCATGTTTCTTCAACACTACATATGCGTATATATACCAATCTAAGTCTGTGCTCCTTCCTTCGTTCT
TCCTTCTGTTCGGAGATTACCGAATCAAAAAAATTTCAAGGAAACCGAAATCAAAAAAAAGAATAAAAAA
AAAATGATGAATTGAAAAGGTGGTATGGTGCACTCTCAGTACAATCTGCTCTGATGCCGCATAGTTAAGC
CAGCCCCGACACCCGCCAACACCCGCTGACGCGCCCTGACGGGCTTGTCTGCTCCCGGCATCCGCTTACA
GACAAGCTGTGACCGTCTCCGGGAGCTGCATGTGTCAGAGGTTTTCACCGTCATCACCGAAACGCGCGA
Features (pLannotate 1.2.2; 24 found; start..end, strand, type, name):
     69..572     -  misc_feature   CEN/ARS: S. cerevisiae CEN6 centromere fused to an autonomously replicating sequence
    609..713     +  promoter       AmpR promoter: bla
    714..1574    +  CDS            AmpR: β-lactamase; bla; confers resistance to ampicillin, carbenicillin, and related antibiotics
   1745..2333    +  rep_origin     ori: high-copy-number ColE1/pMB1/pBR322/pUC origin of replication
   2516..2608    +  CDS            lacI (fragment): lac repressor; lacI; The lac repressor binds to the lac operator to inhibit transcription in E. coli. This inhibition can be relieved by adding lactose or isopropyl-β-D-thiogalactopyranoside (IPTG).
   2621..2642    +  protein_bind   CAP binding site: CAP binding activates transcription in the presence of cAMP. E. coli catabolite activator protein
   2657..2687    +  promoter       lac promoter: promoter for the E. coli lac operon
   2695..2711    +  protein_bind   lac operator: The lac repressor binds to the lac operator to inhibit transcription in E. coli. This inhibition can be relieved by adding lactose or isopropyl-β-D-thiogalactopyranoside (IPTG). lac repressor encoded by lacI
   2756..2774    +  promoter       T3 promoter: promoter for bacteriophage T3 RNA polymerase
   2798..3239    +  promoter       GAL1 promoter: S. cerevisiae GAL1; inducible promoter, regulated by Gal4
   3254..3274    +  misc_feature   MCS (fragment): pBluescript multiple cloning site
   3278..3302    +  protein_bind   attB1: mutant version of attB; recombination site for the Gateway® BP reaction BP Clonase™
   3308..4885    +  CDS            FUS: FUS_HUMAN - Also known as TLS. Experimental evidence at protein level: Swiss-Prot protein existence level 1. DNA/RNA-binding protein that plays a role in various cellular processes such as transcription regulation, RNA splicing, RNA transport, DNA repair and damage response (PubMed:27731383). Binds to nascent pre-mRNAs and acts as a molecular mediator between RNA polymerase II and U1 small nuclear ribonucleoprotein thereby coupling transcription and splicing (PubMed:26124092). Binds also its own pre- mRNA and autoregulates its expression; this autoregulation mechanism is mediated by non-sense-
   4890..4914    -  protein_bind   attB2: mutant version of attB; recombination site for the Gateway® BP reaction BP Clonase™
   4918..4965    +  misc_feature   MCS (fragment): pBluescript multiple cloning site
   4966..5213    +  terminator     CYC1 terminator: S. cerevisiae CYC1; transcription terminator for CYC1
   5232..5250    -  promoter       T7 promoter: promoter for bacteriophage T7 RNA polymerase
   5258..5413    +  CDS            lacZα (fragment): LacZα fragment of β-galactosidase; lacZ fragment
   5417..5845    +  rep_origin     f1 ori (sequence partly withheld): f1 bacteriophage origin of replication; arrow indicates direction of (+) strand synthesis
   5873..5924    -  misc_feature   bom (fragment): basis of mobility region from pBR322
   6003..6806    -  CDS            URA3: orotidine-5'-phosphate decarboxylase, required for uracil biosynthesis; S. cerevisiae URA3; yeast auxotrophic marker, counterselectable with 5-fluoroorotic acid (5-FOA)
   6807..7022    -  promoter       URA3 promoter: S. cerevisiae URA3
   7030..7079    -  misc_feature   bom (fragment): basis of mobility region from pBR322
   7181..1       -  CDS            rop (fragment) (across the origin): Rop protein, which maintains plasmids at low copy number; rop
