[The description below was written by a language model from this plasmid's Addgene catalogue record and pLannotate feature annotations shown in this document.]
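Description:
pAG416-GAL-FUS-R521C is a yeast expression shuttle plasmid of about 7.2 kb, built on the Gateway destination vector pAG416-GAL-ccdB. In Saccharomyces cerevisiae it is maintained through a CEN6/ARS element, which gives stable, centromere-controlled low-copy inheritance. Selection in yeast uses the URA3 auxotrophic marker under its own promoter, and this marker can also be counterselected with 5-FOA. In E. coli the plasmid replicates from a high-copy ColE1/pUC-type origin and is selected with ampicillin through the bla gene. The backbone also retains pBluescript-derived remnants, including an f1 origin, lac promoter/operator and lacZα fragments, and T3 and T7 promoters flanking the expression cassette. Short lacI, rop and bom fragments are annotated as well and are probably nonfunctional backbone remnants.

The payload is the human FUS (TLS) coding sequence carrying the R521C substitution. It was introduced by Gateway recombination, so it is flanked by attB1 and attB2 sites in place of the original ccdB cassette. Transcription is driven by the Gal4-regulated GAL1 promoter and ended by the CYC1 terminator, so expression is induced when cells are grown on galactose. No epitope or fluorescent tag is annotated on the open reading frame. FUS is a DNA/RNA-binding protein involved in transcription, splicing and RNA transport, and its gene aliases include the ALS6 locus. The stated purpose is simply galactose-inducible expression of this mutant. The record does not describe specific downstream assays, although the design suits controlled expression of the FUS variant in yeast for comparison with other forms of the protein.
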