Addgene plasmid #181718: pAG416-GAL-FUS-R521C
Purpose: Galactose inducible expression of FUS-R521C
Depositing lab: Alejandro Chavez. Depositing organization: Columbia University.
Backbone
  Vector backbone: pAG416-GAL-ccdb
  Vector type: Yeast Expression
Growth in bacteria
  Bacterial resistance: Ampicillin, 100 μg/mL
  Growth temperature: 30°C
  Growth strain: NEB Stable
  Copy number: High Copy
Gene/Insert
  Gene/Insert name: FUS
  Species: H. sapiens (human)
  Mutation: R521C
  Entrez Gene: FUS (a.k.a. ALS6, ETM4, FUS1, HNRNPP2, POMP75, TLS, altFUS)
  Cloning method: Gateway Cloning
Terms and licenses: Academic/Nonprofit Terms; Industry Terms: Not Available to Industry
How to cite: pAG416-GAL-FUS-R521C was a gift from Alejandro Chavez (Addgene plasmid # 181718 ; http://n2t.net/addgene:181718 ; RRID:Addgene_181718)
