>Addgene plasmid #181718 | pAG416-GAL-FUS-R521C | depositor partial sequence | sequence record 351423 | Insert Sequence
ATGGCCTCAAACGATTATACCCAACAAGCAACCCAAAGCTATGGGGCCTACCCCACCCAGCCCGGGCAGG
GCTATTCCCAGCAGAGCAGTCAGCCCTACGGACAGCAGAGTTACAGTGGTTATAGCCAGTCCACGGACAC
TTCAGGCTATGGCCAGAGCAGCTATTCTTCTTATGGCCAGAGCCAGAACACAGGCTATGGAACTCAGTCA
ACTCCCCAGGGATATGGCTCGACTGGCGGCTATGGCAGTAGCCAGAGCTCCCAATCGTCTTACGGGCAGC
AGTCCTCCTATCCTGGCTATGGCCAGCAGCCAGCTCCCAGCAGCACCTCGGGAAGTTACGGTAGCAGTTC
TCAGAGCAGCAGCTATGGGCAGCCCCAGAGTGGGAGCTACAGCCAGCAGCCTAGCTATGGTGGACAGCAG
CAAAGCTATGGACAGCAGCAAAGCTATAATCCCCCTCAGGGCTATGGACAGCAGAACCAGTACAACAGCA
GCAGTGGTGGTGGAGGTGGAGGTGGAGGTGGAGGTAACTATGGCCAAGATCAATCCTCCATGAGTAGTGG
TGGTGGCAGTGGTGGCGGTTATGGCAATCAAGACCAGAGTGGTGGAGGTGGCAGCGGTGGCTATGGACAG
CAGGACCGTGGAGGCCGCGGCAGGGGTGGCAGTGGTGGCGGCGGCGGCGGCGGCGGTGGTGGTTACAACC
GCAGCAGTGGTGGCTATGAACCCAGAGGTCGTGGAGGTGGCCGTGGAGGCAGAGGTGGCATGGGCGGAAG
TGACCGTGGTGGCTTCAATAAATTTGGTGGCCCTCGGGACCAAGGATCACGTCATGACTCCGAACAGGAT
AATTCAGACAACAACACCATCTTTGTGCAAGGCCTGGGTGAGAATGTTACAATTGAGTCTGTGGCTGATT
ACTTCAAGCAGATTGGTATTATTAAGACAAACAAGAAAACGGGACAGCCCATGATTAATTTGTACACAGA
CAGGGAAACTGGCAAGCTGAAGGGAGAGGCAACGGTCTCTTTTGATGACCCACCTTCAGCTAAAGCAGCT
ATTGACTGGTTTGATGGTAAAGAATTCTCCGGAAATCCTATCAAGGTCTCATTTGCTACTCGCCGGGCAG
ACTTTAATCGGGGTGGTGGCAATGGTCGTGGAGGCCGAGGGCGAGGAGGACCCATGGGCCGTGGAGGCTA
TGGAGGTGGTGGCAGTGGTGGTGGTGGCCGAGGAGGATTTCCCAGTGGAGGTGGTGGCGGTGGAGGACAG
CAGCGAGCTGGTGACTGGAAGTGTCCTAATCCCACCTGTGAGAATATGAACTTCTCTTGGAGGAATGAAT
GCAACCAGTGTAAGGCCCCTAAACCAGATGGCCCAGGAGGGGGACCAGGTGGCTCTCACATGGGGGGTAA
CTACGGGGATGATCGTCGTGGTGGCAGAGGAGGCTATGATCGAGGCGGCTACCGGGGCCGCGGCGGGGAC
CGTGGAGGCTTCCGAGGGGGCCGGGGTGGTGGGGACAGAGGTGGCTTTGGCCCTGGCAAGATGGATTCCA
GGGGTGAGCACAGACAGGATTGCAGGGAGAGGCCGTATTAA
